>Addgene plasmid #51386 | pcDNA3-V5-DGCR8-mDRBD2 | addgene partial sequence | sequence record 80126 | CMV-F 5'-CGCAAATGGGCGGTAGGCGTG-3'
AGAGCTCTCTGGCTAACTAGAGAACCCACTGCTTACTGGCTTATCGAAATTAATACGACTCACTATAGGG
AGACCCAAGCTTATGGGTAAGCCTATCCCTAACCCTCTCCTCGGTCTCGATTCTACGGGATCCACTAGTA
ACGGCCGCCAGTGTGCTGGAATTCGATTGAATCTGATGGAGACAGATGAGAGCCCCTCTCCGCTCCCGTG
TGGGCCCGCAGGAGAAGCGGTGATGGAGAGCCGAGCTCGCCCCTTCCAAGCGCTGCCCCGTGAGCAGTCT
CCACCACCTCCCCTGCAAACGTCCAGTGGTGCAGAGGTAATGGACGTTGGCTCTGGTGGTGATGGACAGT
CCGAACTCCCTGCTGAGGACCCCTTCAACTTCTACGGAGCTTCTCTTCTCTCCAAAGGATCCTTCTCTAA
GGGCCGCCTCCTCATAGACCCGAACTGTAGTGGCCACAGCCCGCGCACCGCCCGGCACGCACCTGCGGTC
CGGAAGTTCTCCCCTGACCTTAAGTTGCTTAAGGATGTAAAGATTAGCGTGAGCTTTACCGAGAGCTGCA
GGAGTAAGGACAGGAAGGTGCTGTACACAGGAGCAGAGCGCGACGTGCGGGCGGAGTGCGGTCTGCTCCT
TAGCCCTGTCAGTGGGGACGTGCATGCTTGTCCCTTTGGCGGGAGTGTTGGTGACGGGGTAGGCATAGGG
GGTGAGAGTGCTGATAAGAAGGATGAGGAGAATGAGCTGGATCAGGAAAAGAGAGTGGAGTATGCAGTGC
TCGATGAGTTAGAAGATTTTACTGACAATTTGGAGCTAGATGAAGAAGGAGCAGGCGGGTTCACGGCTAA
AGCAATCGTTCAGAGAGACAGAGTGGATGAAGAGG
