>Addgene plasmid #51386 | pcDNA3-V5-DGCR8-mDRBD2 | addgene partial sequence | sequence record 80916 | BGH-rev 5'-TAGAAGGCACAGTCGAGG-3'
TCTAGATGCATGCTCGAGCGGCCGCTCACACGTCCACGGTGCACAGGGGCTCACCGCCAGGCTGGGCGGA
CGCCACAATGGACATCTTGGGCTTCTTTCGAGTCTCCTCCCTTTCCTCAGCTAGCCTCTTCATCTCCTCT
TGGAGCTTGCTGAGGATGTGCAGGTTGGGCTTGTTCTTCTTGGCATACTGCTGCAGCTCAATCACACTCT
TGTCCGATGTCTCCTGCTTGACCATCTTGCTGCTCTCACGGCCATACATGCGCAGTAAGGACCCCCAGTT
CTTGACATGTGGGTGCAGCAGCTGAAGGATCTTCTGTTTCTTTAACTGCTTTCCAACTCTCTTGTTCTTA
CACCACCCGCGCACTGTGTGCTTGCCACACGCCATGACGTATTCACTCTTCTGGTTTTTCCCAGGAACCA
CTTCAAACTTGATAGACGTGTCACCCATCCCATGGTTTCTTTTAAGGCACTCGTGGAGGATCTGATATGG
AGACAACAGCCCAGCCTTGCTGGTCAGCTCGTAGACCCGCGAGTCCTCGATGCTGATGTGGTTAAAATAC
TCGAGTTCTTCACTGTCTTTGGGCTTCTCTTCAGAGGTCTGTTTAACAAAGTCAGGGATGAGGATTTCCA
GTGTAGCTCGGGCAGCTTTATTCTTCGCAAGTTTTTTGCTGCTTGCAGTTCCAGATCCGTAAGTCACACC
ATCAATGGTCACCGAGGCACCAAAAGGCTCACTTGGGTTCTCACATTCAAAGAAATTATAGACAGGGCGG
ACCTTGAGGACACGCTGCATGTACTCGTGCAGGATGCAGACCTCGGATTTCCCGTTGGGGTTAATAACAA
ACTCTTTCTTTGTGGGTGCATCTTGCACTGATAAAGTAATGAGCTTCTGATTGGCTGG
