[The description below was written by a language model from this plasmid's Addgene catalogue record.]
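Description:
pcDNA3-V5-DGCR8-mDRBD2 is a mammalian expression plasmid built on the pcDNA3 backbone. It carries human DGCR8 (also known as Pasha) under the control of the CMV promoter, a strong constitutive promoter suited to transient overexpression in transfected mammalian cells. The plasmid is propagated in E. coli as a high-copy construct under ampicillin selection. The record provides no feature table, so other backbone elements such as the polyadenylation signal or any mammalian selection marker are not itemised here, although pcDNA3 vectors generally include these.

The DGCR8 coding sequence was inserted by restriction cloning between EcoRI and NotI sites, both of which remain intact. It is fused in frame to a V5 epitope tag supplied by the backbone at the N terminus, which allows detection and immunoprecipitation of the protein with anti-V5 antibodies. The insert is a mutant: two adjacent residues in the second double-stranded RNA-binding domain (DRBD2) are replaced with lysines (A676K and S677K), and the "mDRBD2" in the name refers to this change. DGCR8 is the essential cofactor of the RNase III enzyme Drosha in the Microprocessor complex, which cleaves primary microRNA transcripts into precursor hairpins. The associated study characterised DGCR8's role in this processing step, so the construct is presumably intended for comparison with wild-type or other domain-mutant DGCR8. Such comparisons would test how DRBD2 contributes to RNA binding, Drosha association and pri-miRNA processing activity, though the record does not state specific assays or the functional consequence of the mutations.
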