Addgene plasmid #51386: pcDNA3-V5-DGCR8-mDRBD2
Depositing lab: Narry Kim. Depositing organization: Seoul National University. Publication: Characterization of DGCR8/Pasha, the essential cofactor for Drosha in primary miRNA processing. Yeom KH, Lee Y, Han J, Suh MR, Kim VN. Nucleic Acids Res. 2006;34(16):4622-9. Epub 2006 Sep 8. 10.1093/nar/gkl458 PubMed 16963499.
Backbone
  Vector backbone: pcDNA3
  Backbone manufacturer: Invitrogen
  Vector type: Mammalian Expression
Growth in bacteria
  Bacterial resistance: Ampicillin, 100 μg/mL
  Growth temperature: 37°C
  Growth strain: DH5alpha
  Copy number: High Copy
Gene/Insert
  Gene/Insert name: DGCR8
  Species: H. sapiens (human)
  Mutation: DRBD2 mutant (A676K, S677K)
  Entrez Gene: DGCR8 (a.k.a. C22orf12, DGCRK6, Gy1, pasha)
  Promoter: CMV
  Tag / fusion protein: V5 (N terminal on backbone)
  Cloning method: Restriction Enzyme; 5′ cloning site EcoRI (not destroyed); 3′ cloning site NotI (not destroyed)
  Sequencing primers: 5′ CAATGGGCGTGGATAGCG; 3′ CCAGGGTCAAGGAAGGCAC
Terms and licenses: Academic/Nonprofit Terms; Industry Terms: Not Available to Industry
How to cite: pcDNA3-V5-DGCR8-mDRBD2 was a gift from Narry Kim (Addgene plasmid # 51386 ; http://n2t.net/addgene:51386 ; RRID:Addgene_51386)
